>Addgene plasmid #58901 | pBabe-Kras G12C | addgene full sequence | sequence record 242434 | Addgene NGS Result
TGCCACCTGCAGCCTGAATATGGGCCAAACAGGATATCTGTGGTAAGCAGTTCCTGCCCCGGCTCAGGGC
CAAGAACAGATGGAACAGCTGAATATGGGCCAAACAGGATATCTGTGGTAAGCAGTTCCTGCCCCGGCTC
AGGGCCAAGAACAGATGGTCCCCAGATGCGGTCCAGCCCTCAGCAGTTTCTAGAGAACCATCAGATGTTT
CCAGGGTGCCCCAAGGACCTGAAATGACCCTGTGCCTTATTTGAACTAACCAATCAGTTCGCTTCTCGCT
TCTGTTCGCGCGCTTCTGCTCCCCGAGCTCAATAAAAGAGCCCACAACCCCTCACTCGGGGCGCCAGTCC
TCCGATTGACTGAGTCGCCCGGGTACCCGTGTATCCAATAAACCCTCTTGCAGTTGCATCCGACTTGTGG
TCTCGCTGTTCCTTGGGAGGGTCTCCTCTGAGTGATTGACTACCCGTCAGCGGGGGTCTTTCATTTGGGG
GCTCGTCCGGGATCGGGAGACCCCTGCCCAGGGACCACCGACCCACCACCGGGAGGCAAGCTGGCCAGCA
ACTTATCTGTGTCTGTCCGATTGTCTAGTGTCTATGACTGATTTTATGCGCCTGCGTCGGTACTAGTTAG
CTAACTAGCTCTGTATCTGGCGGACCCGTGGTGGAACTGACGAGTTCTGAACACCCGGCCGCAACCCTGG
GAGACGTCCCAGGGACTTTGGGGGCCGTTTTTGTGGCCCGACCTGAGGAAGGGAGTCGATGTGGAATCCG
ACCCCGTCAGGATATGTGGTTCTGGTAGGAGACGAGAACCTAAAACAGTTCCCGCCTCCGTCTGAATTTT
TGCTTTCGGTTTGGAACCGAAGCCGCGCGTCTTGTCTGCTGCAGCGCTGCAGCATCGTTCTGTGTTGTCT
CTGTCTGACTGTGTTTCTGTATTTGTCTGAAAATTAGGGCCAGACTGTTACCACTCCCTTAAGTTTGACC
TTAGGTCACTGGAAAGATGTCGAGCGGATCGCTCACAACCAGTCGGTAGATGTCAAGAAGAGACGTTGGG
TTACCTTCTGCTCTGCAGAATGGCCAACCTTTAACGTCGGATGGCCGCGAGACGGCACCTTTAACCGAGA
CCTCATCACCCAGGTTAAGATCAAGGTCTTTTCACCTGGCCCGCATGGACACCCAGACCAGGTCCCCTAC
ATCGTGACCTGGGAAGCCTTGGCTTTTGACCCCCCTCCCTGGGTCAAGCCCTTTGTACACCCTAAGCCTC
CGCCTCCTCTTCCTCCATCCGCCCCGTCTCTCCCCCTTGAACCTCCTCGTTCGACCCCGCCTCGATCCTC
CCTTTATCCAGCCCTCACTCCTTCTCTAGGCGCCGGCCGGATCAATGGCTTCAAGTTATCCATATGATGT
GCCCGACTATGCCTCACTTGGAGGACCCTCTGGATCCACCATGACTGAATATAAACTTGTGGTAGTTGGA
GCTTGCGGCGTAGGCAAGAGTGCCTTGACGATACAGCTAATTCAGAATCATTTTGTGGACGAATATGATC
CAACAATAGAGGATTCCTACAGGAAGCAAGTAGTAATTGATGGAGAAACCTGTCTCTTGGATATTCTCGA
CACAGCAGGTCAAGAGGAGTACAGTGCAATGAGGGACCAGTACATGAGGACTGGGGAGGGCTTTCTTTGT
GTATTTGCCATAAATAATACTAAATCATTTGAAGATATTCACCATTATAGAGAACAAATTAAAAGAGTTA
AGGACTCTGAAGATGTACCTATGGTCCTAGTAGGAAATAAATGTGATTTGCCTTCCAGAACAGTAGACAC
AAAACAGGCTCAGGACTTAGCAAGAAGTTATGGAATTCCTTTTATTGAAACATCAGCAAAGACAAGACAG
GGTGTTGATGATGCCTTCTATACATTAGTTCGAGAAATTCGAAAACATAAAGAAAAGATGAGCAAAGATG
GTAAAAAGAAGAAAAAGAAGTCAAAGACAAAGTGTGTAATTATGTAAGTCGACCCTGTGGAATGTGTGTC
AGTTAGGGTGTGGAAAGTCCCCAGGCTCCCCAGCAGGCAGAAGTATGCAAAGCATGCATCTCAATTAGTC
AGCAACCAGGTGTGGAAAGTCCCCAGGCTCCCCAGCAGGCAGAAGTATGCAAAGCATGCATCTCAATTAG
TCAGCAACCATAGTCCCGCCCCTAACTCCGCCCATCCCGCCCCTAACTCCGCCCAGTTCCGCCCATTCTC
CGCCCCATGGCTGACTAATTTTTTTTATTTATGCAGAGGCCGAGGCCGCCTCGGCCTCTGAGCTATTCCA
GAAGTAGTGAGGAGGCTTTTTTGGAGGCCTAGGCTTTTGCAAAAAGCTTACCATGACCGAGTACAAGCCC
ACGGTGCGCCTCGCCACCCGCGACGACGTCCCCAGGGCCGTACGCACCCTCGCCGCCGCGTTCGCCGACT
ACCCCGCCACGCGCCACACCGTCGATCCGGACCGCCACATCGAGCGGGTCACCGAGCTGCAAGAACTCTT
CCTCACGCGCGTCGGGCTCGACATCGGCAAGGTGTGGGTCGCGGACGACGGCGCCGCGGTGGCGGTCTGG
ACCACGCCGGAGAGCGTCGAAGCGGGGGCGGTGTTCGCCGAGATCGGCCCGCGCATGGCCGAGTTGAGCG
GTTCCCGGCTGGCCGCGCAGCAACAGATGGAAGGCCTCCTGGCGCCGCACCGGCCCAAGGAGCCCGCGTG
GTTCCTGGCCACCGTCGGCGTCTCGCCCGACCACCAGGGCAAGGGTCTGGGCAGCGCCGTCGTGCTCCCC
GGAGTGGAGGCGGCCGAGCGCGCCGGGGTGCCCGCCTTCCTGGAGACCTCCGCGCCCCGCAACCTCCCCT
TCTACGAGCGGCTCGGCTTCACCGTCACCGCCGACGTCGAGGTGCCCGAAGGACCGCGCACCTGGTGCAT
GACCCGCAAGCCCGGTGCCTGACGCCCGCCCCACGACCCGCAGCGCCCGACCGAAAGGAGCGCACGACCC
CATGCATCGATAAAATAAAAGATTTTATTTAGTCTCCAGAAAAAGGGGGGAATGAAAGACCCCACCTGTA
GGTTTGGCAAGCTAGCTTAAGTAACGCCATTTTGCAAGGCATGGAAAAATACATAACTGAGAATAGAGAA
GTTCAGATCAAGGTCAGGAACAGATGGAACAGCTGAATATGGGCCAAACAGGATATCTGTGGTAAGCAGT
TCCTGCCCCGGCTCAGGGCCAAGAACAGATGGAACAGCTGAATATGGGCCAAACAGGATATCTGTGGTAA
GCAGTTCCTGCCCCGGCTCAGGGCCAAGAACAGATGGTCCCCAGATGCGGTCCAGCCCTCAGCAGTTTCT
AGAGAACCATCAGATGTTTCCAGGGTGCCCCAAGGACCTGAAATGACCCTGTGCCTTATTTGAACTAACC
AATCAGTTCGCTTCTCGCTTCTGTTCGCGCGCTTCTGCTCCCCGAGCTCAATAAAAGAGCCCACAACCCC
TCACTCGGGGCGCCAGTCCTCCGATTGACTGAGTCGCCCGGGTACCCGTGTATCCAATAAACCCTCTTGC
AGTTGCATCCGACTTGTGGTCTCGCTGTTCCTTGGGAGGGTCTCCTCTGAGTGATTGACTACCCGTCAGC
GGGGGTCTTTCACATGCAGCATGTATCAAAATTAATTTGGTTTTTTTTCTTAAGTATTTACATTAAATGG
CCATAGTTGCATTAATGAATCGGCCAACGCGCGGGGAGAGGCGGTTTGCGTATTGGGCGCTCTTCCGCTT
CCTCGCTCACTGACTCGCTGCGCTCGGTCGTTCGGCTGCGGCGAGCGGTATCAGCTCACTCAAAGGCGGT
AATACGGTTATCCACAGAATCAGGGGATAACGCAGGAAAGAACATGTGAGCAAAAGGCCAGCAAAAGGCC
AGGAACCGTAAAAAGGCCGCGTTGCTGGCGTTTTTCCATAGGCTCCGCCCCCCTGACGAGCATCACAAAA
ATCGACGCTCAAGTCAGAGGTGGCGAAACCCGACAGGACTATAAAGATACCAGGCGTTTCCCCCTGGAAG
CTCCCTCGTGCGCTCTCCTGTTCCGACCCTGCCGCTTACCGGATACCTGTCCGCCTTTCTCCCTTCGGGA
AGCGTGGCGCTTTCTCATAGCTCACGCTGTAGGTATCTCAGTTCGGTGTAGGTCGTTCGCTCCAAGCTGG
GCTGTGTGCACGAACCCCCCGTTCAGCCCGACCGCTGCGCCTTATCCGGTAACTATCGTCTTGAGTCCAA
CCCGGTAAGACACGACTTATCGCCACTGGCAGCAGCCACTGGTAACAGGATTAGCAGAGCGAGGTATGTA
GGCGGTGCTACAGAGTTCTTGAAGTGGTGGCCTAACTACGGCTACACTAGAAGAACAGTATTTGGTATCT
GCGCTCTGCTGAAGCCAGTTACCTTCGGAAAAAGAGTTGGTAGCTCTTGATCCGGCAAACAAACCACCGC
TGGTAGCGGTGGTTTTTTTGTTTGCAAGCAGCAGATTACGCGCAGAAAAAAAGGATCTCAAGAAGATCCT
TTGATCTTTTCTACGGGGTCTGACGCTCAGTGGAACGAAAACTCACGTTAAGGGATTTTGGTCATGAGAT
TATCAAAAAGGATCTTCACCTAGATCCTTTTGCGGCCGCAAATCAATCTAAAGTATATATGAGTAAACTT
GGTCTGACAGTTACCAATGCTTAATCAGTGAGGCACCTATCTCAGCGATCTGTCTATTTCGTTCATCCAT
AGTTGCCTGACTCCCCGTCGTGTAGATAACTACGATACGGGAGGGCTTACCATCTGGCCCCAGTGCTGCA
ATGATACCGCGAGACCCACGCTCACCGGCTCCAGATTTATCAGCAATAAACCAGCCAGCCGGAAGGGCCG
AGCGCAGAAGTGGTCCTGCAACTTTATCCGCCTCCATCCAGTCTATTAATTGTTGCCGGGAAGCTAGAGT
AAGTAGTTCGCCAGTTAATAGTTTGCGCAACGTTGTTGCCATTGCTACAGGCATCGTGGTGTCACGCTCG
TCGTTTGGTATGGCTTCATTCAGCTCCGGTTCCCAACGATCAAGGCGAGTTACATGATCCCCCATGTTGT
GCAAAAAAGCGGTTAGCTCCTTCGGTCCTCCGATCGTTGTCAGAAGTAAGTTGGCCGCAGTGTTATCACT
CATGGTTATGGCAGCACTGCATAATTCTCTTACTGTCATGCCATCCGTAAGATGCTTTTCTGTGACTGGT
GAGTACTCAACCAAGTCATTCTGAGAATAGTGTATGCGGCGACCGAGTTGCTCTTGCCCGGCGTCAATAC
GGGATAATACCGCGCCACATAGCAGAACTTTAAAAGTGCTCATCATTGGAAAACGTTCTTCGGGGCGAAA
ACTCTCAAGGATCTTACCGCTGTTGAGATCCAGTTCGATGTAACCCACTCGTGCACCCAACTGATCTTCA
GCATCTTTTACTTTCACCAGCGTTTCTGGGTGAGCAAAAACAGGAAGGCAAAATGCCGCAAAAAAGGGAA
TAAGGGCGACACGGAAATGTTGAATACTCATACTCTTCCTTTTTCAATATTATTGAAGCATTTATCAGGG
TTATTGTCTCATGAGCGGATACATATTTGAATGTATTTAGAAAAATAAACAAATAGGGGTTCCGCGCACA
TTTCCCCGAAAAG
Features (pLannotate 1.2.2; 13 found; start..end, strand, type, name):
     14..483     +  LTR            LTR: long terminal repeat from Moloney murine leukemia virus
    607..881     +  misc_feature   MESV Ψ (fragment): packaging signal of murine embryonic stem cell virus
    948..1364    +  CDS            gag (truncated): truncated Moloney murine leukemia virus (MMLV) gag gene lacking the start codon
   1390..1413    +  CDS            3xHA (fragment): three tandem HA epitope tags
   1441..2007    +  CDS            K-Ras: human small GTPase proto-oncoprotein
   2024..2353    +  promoter       SV40 promoter: SV40 enhancer and early promoter
   2363..2962    +  CDS            PuroR: puromycin N-acetyltransferase; pac from Streptomyces alboniger; confers resistance to puromycin
   3061..3182    +  LTR            3' LTR (ΔU3) (fragment): self-inactivating 3' long terminal repeat (LTR) from Moloney murine leukemia virus
   3183..3652    +  LTR            LTR: long terminal repeat from Moloney murine leukemia virus
   3718..3770    -  CDS            lacI (fragment): lac repressor; lacI; The lac repressor binds to the lac operator to inhibit transcription in E. coli. This inhibition can be relieved by adding lactose or isopropyl-β-D-thiogalactopyranoside (IPTG).
   3953..4541    -  rep_origin     ori: high-copy-number ColE1/pMB1/pBR322/pUC origin of replication
   4701..5561    -  CDS            AmpR: β-lactamase; bla; confers resistance to ampicillin, carbenicillin, and related antibiotics
   5562..5666    -  promoter       AmpR promoter: bla
