[The description below was written by a language model from this plasmid's Addgene catalogue record and pLannotate feature annotations shown in this document.]
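Description:
pBabe-Kras G12C is a Moloney murine leukemia virus-based retroviral expression vector built on the pBabe-puro backbone, designed to deliver and stably express human KRAS carrying the oncogenic G12C substitution in mammalian cells. In bacteria it is maintained through a high-copy ColE1/pUC-type origin and selected with ampicillin via the β-lactamase gene and its native promoter.

The retroviral cassette is flanked by MMLV long terminal repeats. Downstream of the 5' LTR lie a packaging signal (Ψ) and a truncated gag segment lacking its start codon, which together promote efficient encapsidation of the genomic RNA when the plasmid is introduced into a packaging cell line that supplies the viral proteins in trans. No separate promoter is annotated upstream of the insert, consistent with the usual pBabe design in which the 5' LTR drives transcription of the KRAS coding sequence. The insert is preceded by an N-terminal HA epitope; the annotation matches only a short fragment of a 3xHA reference, in line with the single HA tag listed in the catalogue entry, and the tag allows the exogenous protein to be detected and distinguished from endogenous Ras. Following the insert, an internal SV40 enhancer/early promoter drives puromycin N-acetyltransferase, allowing selection of transduced cells. A small lacI fragment in the backbone appears to be a cloning remnant.

The sequenced record is 5,683 nt, somewhat shorter than the listed total vector size of 5,906 bp. The construct is suited to generating stable cell lines expressing mutant KRAS G12C for studies of Ras signalling and transformation, though the record states only its expression purpose.
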