Addgene plasmid #58901: pBabe-Kras G12C
Purpose: Expresses human Kras with a G12C mutation
Depositing lab: Channing Der. Depositing organization: University of North Carolina at Chapel Hill.
Backbone
  Vector backbone: pBabe-puro
  Backbone manufacturer: unknown
  Backbone size w/o insert (bp): 5169
  Total vector size (bp): 5906
  Vector type: Mammalian Expression, Retroviral
  Selectable markers: Puromycin
Growth in bacteria
  Bacterial resistance: Ampicillin, 100 μg/mL
  Growth temperature: 37°C
  Growth strain: DH5alpha
  Copy number: Unknown
Gene/Insert
  Gene/Insert name: KRAS (alt names: K-Ras2A; RASK2)
  Species: H. sapiens (human)
  Insert size (bp): 600
  Mutation: G12C mutation
  GenBank ID: NM_004985.4 NP_004976.2
  Entrez Gene: KRAS (a.k.a. 'C-K-RAS, C-K-RAS, CFC2, K-RAS2A, K-RAS2B, K-RAS4A, K-RAS4B, K-Ras, K-Ras 2, KI-RAS, KRAS1, KRAS2, NS, NS3, OES, RALD, RASK2, c-Ki-ras, c-Ki-ras2)
  Tag / fusion protein: HA (N terminal on insert)
Terms and licenses: Academic/Nonprofit Terms; Industry Terms: Not Available to Industry
How to cite: pBabe-Kras G12C was a gift from Channing Der (Addgene plasmid # 58901 ; http://n2t.net/addgene:58901 ; RRID:Addgene_58901)
