>Addgene plasmid #58901 | pBabe-Kras G12C | addgene partial sequence | sequence record 95500 | pBABE5 5'-CTTTATCCAGCCCTCAC-3'
GCCGGGATCATGGCTTCAAGTTATCCATATGATGTGCCCGACTATGCCTCACTTGGAGGACCCTCTGGAT
CCACCATGACTGAATATAAACTTGTGGTAGTTGGAGCTTGCGGCGTAGGCAAGAGTGCCTTGACGATACA
GCTAATTCAGAATCATTTTGTGGACGAATATGATCCAACAATAGAGGATTCCTACAGGAAGCAAGTAGTA
ATTGATGGAGAAACCTGTCTCTTGGATATTCTCGACACAGCAGGTCAAGAGGAGTACAGTGCAATGAGGG
ACCAGTACATGAGGACTGGGGAGGGCTTTCTTTGTGTATTTGCCATAAATAATACTAAATCATTTGAAGA
TATTCACCATTATAGAGAACAAATTAAAAGAGTTAAGGACTCTGAAGATGTACCTATGGTCCTAGTAGGA
AATAAATGTGATTTGCCTTCCAGAACAGTAGACACAAAACAGGCTCAGGACTTAGCAAGAAGTTATGGAA
TTCCTTTTATTGAAACATCAGCAAAGACAAGACAGGGTGTTGATGATGCCTTCTATACATTAGTTCGAGA
AATTCGAAAACATAAAGAAAAGATGAGCAAAGATGGTAAAAAGAAGAAAAAGAAGTCAAAGACAAAGTGT
GTAATTATGTAAGTCGACCCTGTGGAATGTGTGTCAGTTAGGGTGTGGAAAGTCCCCAGGCTCCCCAGCA
GGCAGAAGTATGCAAAGCATGCATCTCAATTAGTCAGCAACCAGGTGTGGAAAGTCCCCAGGCTCCCCAG
CAGGCAGAAGTATGCAAAGCATGCATCTCAATTAGTCAGCAACCATAGTCCCGCCCCTAACTCCGCCCAT
CCCGCCCCTAACTCCGCCCAGTTCCGCCCATTCTCCGCCCCATGGCTGACTAATTTTTTTTATTTATGCA
GAGGCCGAGGCCGCCTCGGCCTCTGAGCTATTCCAGAAGTAGTGAGGAGGCTTTTTTGGAGGCCTAGGCT
TTTGCAAAAAGCTTACCATGACCGAGTACAAGCCCACGGTGCGCCTCGCCACCCGCGACGACGTCCCCAG
GGCCGTACGCACCCTCGCCGCCGCGTTCGCCGA
