>Addgene plasmid #58901 | pBabe-Kras G12C | addgene partial sequence | sequence record 95504 | SV40pro-F2 5'-CCCCATGGCTGACTAATTTTT-3'
AGGCCGAGGCCGCCTCGGCCTCTGAGCTATTCCAGAAGTAGTGAGGAGGCTTTTTTGGAGGCCTAGGCTT
TTGCAAAAAGCTTACCATGACCGAGTACAAGCCCACGGTGCGCCTCGCCACCCGCGACGACGTCCCCAGG
GCCGTACGCACCCTCGCCGCCGCGTTCGCCGACTACCCCGCCACGCGCCACACCGTCGATCCGGACCGCC
ACATCGAGCGGGTCACCGAGCTGCAAGAACTCTTCCTCACGCGCGTCGGGCTCGACATCGGCAAGGTGTG
GGTCGCGGACGACGGCGCCGCGGTGGCGGTCTGGACCACGCCGGAGAGCGTCGAAGCGGGGGCGGTGTTC
GCCGAGATCGGCCCGCGCATGGCCGAGTTGAGCGGTTCCCGGCTGGCCGCGCAGCAACAGATGGAAGGCC
TCCTGGCGCCGCACCGGCCCAAGGAGCCCGCGTGGTTCCTGGCCACCGTCGGCGTCTCGCCCGACCACCA
GGGCAAGGGTCTGGGCAGCGCCGTCGTGCTCCCCGGAGTGGAGGCGGCCGAGCGCGCCGGGGTGCCCGCC
TTCCTGGAGACCTCCGCGCCCCGCAACCTCCCCTTCTACGAGCGGCTCGGCTTCACCGTCACCGCCGACG
TCGAGGTGCCCGAAGGACCGCGCACCTGGTGCATGACCCGCAAGCCCGGTGCCTGACGCCCGCCCCACGA
CCCGCAGCGCCCGACCGAAAGGAGCGCACGACCCCATGCATCGATAAAATAAAAGATTTTATTTAGTCTC
CAGAAAAAGGGGGGAATGAAAGACCCCACCTGTAGGTTTGGCAAGCTAGCTTAAGTAACGCCATTTTGCA
AGGCATGGAAAAATACATAACTGAGAATAGAGAAGTTCAGATCAAGGTCAGGAACAGATGGAACAGCTGA
ATATGGGCCAAACAGGATATCTGTGGTAAGCAGTTCCTGCCCCGGCTCAGGGCCAAGAACAGATGGAACA
GCTGAATATGGGCCAAACAGGATATCTGTGGTAAGCAGTTCCTGCCCCGGCTCAGG
